Addgene plasmid #179717: pF(UG) hSyn SYT7alpha-HaloTag P2A PM-msGFP
Purpose: Lentiviral expression of mouse Syt7 with C terminal HaloTag and PM-targeted msGFP
Depositing lab: Edwin Chapman. Depositing organization: University of Wisconsin, Madison. Publication: Synaptotagmin 7 is targeted to the axonal plasma membrane through gamma-secretase processing to promote synaptic vesicle docking in mouse hippocampal neurons. Vevea JD, Kusick GF, Courtney KC, Chen E, Watanabe S, Chapman ER. Elife. 2021 Sep 20;10. pii: 67261. doi: 10.7554/eLife.67261. PubMed 34543184.
Backbone
  Vector backbone: PFUGW
  Vector type: Lentiviral
Growth in bacteria
  Bacterial resistance: Ampicillin, 100 μg/mL
  Growth temperature: 37°C
  Growth strain: NEB Stable
  Copy number: High Copy
Gene/Insert
  Gene/Insert name: SYT7
  Species: M. musculus (mouse)
  Entrez Gene: Syt7 (a.k.a. B230112P13Rik)
  Cloning method: Ligation Independent Cloning
Terms and licenses: Academic/Nonprofit Terms; Industry Terms: Not Available to Industry
How to cite: pF(UG) hSyn SYT7alpha-HaloTag P2A PM-msGFP was a gift from Edwin Chapman (Addgene plasmid # 179717 ; http://n2t.net/addgene:179717 ; RRID:Addgene_179717)
