[The description below was written by a language model from this plasmid's Addgene catalogue record and pLannotate feature annotations shown in this document.]
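Description:
pF(UG) hSyn SYT7alpha-HaloTag P2A PM-msGFP is an 11.7 kb HIV-1-based lentiviral transfer plasmid built on the FUGW backbone, in which the original ubiquitin promoter has been replaced by the human synapsin I (hSyn) promoter to restrict expression to neurons. It is propagated in E. coli through a high-copy ColE1/pUC origin with ampicillin selection (AmpR). The backbone also carries an f1 origin and an SV40/EM7-driven bleomycin/Zeocin resistance cassette located outside the viral genome. Viral RNA is produced from a CMV enhancer/promoter fused to a truncated 5' LTR. The packaged region contains the Ψ packaging signal with a partial gag fragment, the RRE for Rev-dependent nuclear export, the cPPT/CTS element that aids nuclear import, a WPRE to boost transcript stability and expression, and a truncated 3' LTR followed by a bGH polyadenylation signal.

The payload is a single open reading frame under hSyn. Mouse synaptotagmin 7 (the alpha isoform according to the name) is followed by a TEV protease site and a C-terminal HaloTag, which allows covalent labelling with chloroalkane ligands. According to the construct name, a P2A self-cleaving peptide then separates this fusion from a plasma-membrane-targeted msGFP. The P2A itself is not annotated in the feature table. The GFP is detected as a superfolder-GFP-like coding sequence, preceded by a short fragment matching truncated CD4 that plausibly contributes to membrane targeting, although the record does not say so. Neurons transduced with this virus therefore express tagged SYT7 together with an independent green plasma-membrane marker. This suits imaging of SYT7 localisation and processing relative to the axonal plasma membrane, as in the associated study in mouse hippocampal neurons.
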