Features (pLannotate 1.2.2; 34 found; start..end, strand, type, name):
     76..405     -  promoter       SV40 promoter: SV40 enhancer and early promoter
    419..847     -  rep_origin     f1 ori (sequence partly withheld): f1 bacteriophage origin of replication; arrow indicates direction of (+) strand synthesis
    868..889     -  promoter       SV40 promoter (fragment): SV40 enhancer and early promoter
    893..1117    -  polyA_signal   bGH poly(A) signal: bovine growth hormone polyadenylation signal
   1149..1329    -  LTR            5' LTR (truncated): truncated 5' long terminal repeat (LTR) from HIV-1
   1336..1917    -  CDS            nef (fragment): NEF_HV1H2 - Experimental evidence at protein level: Swiss-Prot protein existence level 1. Extracellular Nef protein targets CD4(+) T-lymphocytes for apoptosis by interacting with CXCR4 surface receptors. From Human immunodeficiency virus type 1 group M subtype B (isolate HXB2) (HIV-1).
   1854..2442    -  misc_feature   WPRE: woodchuck hepatitis virus posttranscriptional regulatory element
   2442..2466    -  misc_feature   MCS (fragment): pBluescript multiple cloning site
   2545..3258    -  CDS            Superfolder GFP: Superfolder GFP is a basic (constitutively fluorescent) green fluorescent protein published in 2005, derived from Aequorea victoria. It is reported to be a very rapidly-maturing weak dimer.
   3337..3435    -  CDS            CD4 (truncated) (fragment): truncated human CD4 cell surface glycoprotein lacking the cytoplasmic tail
   3590..4473    -  CDS            HaloTag® (fragment): modified bacterial dehalogenase that forms covalent bonds with chloroalkane derivatives
   4489..4509    -  CDS            TEV site: tobacco etch virus (TEV) protease recognition and cleavage site
   4552..5760    -  CDS            Syt7: SYT7_MOUSE - Experimental evidence at protein level: Swiss-Prot protein existence level 1. Ca(2+) sensor involved in Ca(2+)-dependent exocytosis of secretory and synaptic vesicles through Ca(2+) and phospholipid binding to the C2 domain. Ca(2+) induces binding of the C2-domains to phospholipid membranes and to assembled SNARE-complexes; both actions contribute to triggering exocytosis. SYT7 binds Ca(2+) with high affinity and slow kinetics compared to other synaptotagmins (PubMed:26738595). Involved in Ca(2+)-triggered lysosomal exocytosis, a major component of the plasma membrane repair (By s
   5798..6244    -  promoter       hSyn promoter: human synapsin I promoter; confers neuron-specific expression (Kügler et al., 2003)
   6289..6406    -  misc_feature   cPPT/CTS: central polypurine tract and central termination sequence of HIV-1
   6456..6556    -  CDS            Rev (fragment): human immunodeficiency virus 1 (HIV-1) Rev protein; rev; enhances nuclear export of unspliced and incompletely spliced viral mRNAs
   6933..7166    -  misc_feature   RRE: The Rev response element (RRE) of HIV-1 allows for Rev-dependent mRNA export from the nucleus to the cytoplasm.
   7312..7675    -  CDS            HIV-1 gag (fragment): gag protein from human immunodeficiency virus 1; gag
   7659..7784    -  misc_feature   HIV-1 Ψ: packaging signal of human immunodeficiency virus type 1
   7831..8011    -  LTR            5' LTR (truncated): truncated 5' long terminal repeat (LTR) from HIV-1
   8029..8228    -  promoter       CMV promoter: human cytomegalovirus (CMV) immediate early promoter
   8229..8608    -  enhancer       CMV enhancer: human cytomegalovirus immediate early enhancer
   8763..8815    +  misc_feature   bom (fragment): basis of mobility region from pBR322
   8874..8978    +  promoter       AmpR promoter: bla
   8979..9839    +  CDS            AmpR: β-lactamase; bla; confers resistance to ampicillin, carbenicillin, and related antibiotics
  10010..10598   +  rep_origin     ori: high-copy-number ColE1/pMB1/pBR322/pUC origin of replication
  10781..10873   +  CDS            lacI (fragment): lac repressor; lacI; The lac repressor binds to the lac operator to inhibit transcription in E. coli. This inhibition can be relieved by adding lactose or isopropyl-β-D-thiogalactopyranoside (IPTG).
  10886..10907   +  protein_bind   CAP binding site: CAP binding activates transcription in the presence of cAMP. E. coli catabolite activator protein
  10922..10952   +  promoter       lac promoter: promoter for the E. coli lac operon
  10956..10978   +  protein_bind   lac operator (fragment): The lac repressor binds to the lac operator to inhibit transcription in E. coli. This inhibition can be relieved by adding lactose or isopropyl-β-D-thiogalactopyranoside (IPTG). lac repressor encoded by lacI
  11049..11170   -  polyA_signal   SV40 poly(A) signal: SV40 polyadenylation signal
  11165..11290   -  CDS            ble (fragment): BLE_KLEPN - Experimental evidence at protein level: Swiss-Prot protein existence level 1. Binding protein with a strong affinity to the bleomycin family of antibiotics. Binds to CL990; an antimitotic-antibiotic compound. From Klebsiella pneumoniae.
  11300..11674   -  CDS            BleoR: antibiotic-binding protein; Sh ble from Streptoalloteichus hindustanus; confers resistance to bleomycin, phleomycin, and Zeocin™
  11693..28      -  promoter       EM7 promoter (across the origin): synthetic bacterial promoter&nbsp
>Addgene plasmid #179717 | pF(UG) hSyn SYT7alpha-HaloTag P2A PM-msGFP | addgene full sequence | sequence record 418106 | Addgene NGS Result
TATACTATGCCGATGATTAATTGTCAACACGTGCTGATCAGATCCGAAAATGGATATACAAGCTCCCGGG
AGCTTTTTGCAAAAGCCTAGGCCTCCAAAAAAGCCTCCTCACTACTTCTGGAATAGCTCAGAGGCAGAGG
CGGCCTCGGCCTCTGCATAAATAAAAAAAATTAGTCAGCCATGGGGCGGAGAATGGGCGGAACTGGGCGG
AGTTAGGGGCGGGATGGGCGGAGTTAGGGGCGGGACTATGGTTGCTGACTAATTGAGATGCATGCTTTGC
ATACTTCTGCCTGCTGGGGAGCCTGGGGACTTTCCACACCTGGTTGCTGACTAATTGAGATGCATGCTTT
GCATACTTCTGCCTGCTGGGGAGCCTGGGGACTTTCCACACCCTAACTGACACACATTCCACAGAATTAA
TTCGCGTTAAATTTTTGTTAAATCAGCTCATTTTTTAACCAATAGGCCGAAATCGGCAAAATCCCTTATA
AATCAAAAGAATAGACCGAGATAGGGT
[37 nt withheld, positions 518-554]
AAAGAACGTGGACTCCAACGTCAAAGG
[49 nt withheld, positions 582-630]
T
[91 nt withheld, positions 632-722]
G
[124 nt withheld, positions 724-847]
GGGGATACCCCCTAGAGCCCCAGCTGGTTCTTTCCGCCTCAGAAGCCATAGAGCCCACCGCATCCCCAGC
ATGCCTGCTATTGTCTTCCCAATCCTCCCCCTTGCTGTCCTGCCCCACCCCACCCCCCAGAATAGAATGA
CACCTACTCAGACAATGCGATGCAATTTCCTCATTTTATTAGGAAAGGACAGTGGGAGTGGCACCTTCCA
GGGTCAAGGAAGGCACGGGGGAGGGGCAAACAACAGATGGCTGGCAACTAGAAGGCACAGTCGAGGCTGA
TCAGCGGGTTTAAACGGGCCCTGCTAGAGATTTTCCACACTGACTAAAAGGGTCTGAGGGATCTCTAGTT
ACCAGAGTCACACAACAGACGGGCACACACTACTTGAAGCACTCAAGGCAAGCTTTATTGAGGCTTAAGC
AGTGGGTTCCCTAGTTAGCCAGAGAGCTCCCAGGCTCAGATCTGGTCTAACCAGAGAGACCCAGTACAGT
CCGGATGCAGCTCTCGGGCCATGTGATGAAATGCTAGGCGGCTGTCAAACCTCCACTCTAATACTTCTCT
CTCCGGGTCATCCATCCCATGCAGGCTCACAGGGTGTAACAAGCGGGTGTTCTCTCCTTCATTGGCTTCT
TCTACCTTCTCTTGCTCAACTGGTACTAGCTTGTAGCACCATCCAAAGGTCAGTGGATATCTGATCCCTG
GCCCTGGTGTGTAGTTCTGCCAATCAGGGAAGTAGCCTTGTGTGTGGTAGATCCACAGATCAAGGATATC
TTGTCTTCGTTGGGAGTGAATTAGCCCTTCCAGTCCCCCCTTTTCTTTTAAAAAGTGGCTAAGATCTACA
GCTGCCTTGTAAGTCATTGGTCTTAAAGGTACCTGAGGTGTGACTGGAAAACCCACCTCCTCCTCCTCTT
GTGCTTCTAGCCAGGCACAATCAGCATTGGTAGCTGCTGTATTGCTACTTGTGATTGCTCCATGTTTTTC
TAGGTCTCGAGGTCGACGGTATCGATGCGGGGAGGCGGCCCAAAGGGAGATCCGACTCGTCTGAGGGCGA
AGGCGAAGACGCGGAAGAGGCCGCAGAGCCGGCAGCAGGCCGCGGGAAGGAAGGTCCGCTGGATTGAGGG
CCGAAGGGACGTAGCAGAAGGACGTCCCGCGCAGAATCCAGGTGGCAACACAGGCGAGCAGCCAAGGAAA
GGACGATGATTTCCCCGACAACACCACGGAATTGTCAGTGCCCAACAGCCGAGCCCCTGTCCAGCAGCGG
GCAAGGCAGGCGGCGATGAGTTCCGCCGTGGCAATAGGGAGGGGGAAAGCGAAAGTCCCGGAAAGGAGCT
GACAGGTGGTGGCAATGCCCCAACCAGTGGGGGTTGCGTCAGCAAACACAGTGCACACCACGCCACGTTG
CCTGACAACGGGCCACAACTCCTCATAAAGAGACAGCAACCAGGATTTATACAAGGAGGAGAAAATGAAA
GCCATACGGGAAGCAATAGCATGATACAAAGGCATTAAAGCAGCGTATCCACATAGCGTAAAAGGAGCAA
CATAGTTAAGAATACCAGTCAATCTTTCACAAATTTTGTAATCCAGAGGTTGATTATCGATAAGCTTGAT
ATCGAATTCTAGCTGAGGAGTGCGGCCTTAGAGGGCAACTTCATTTTCATAGCAAAAGCTGTTTGCGTTC
TCTTTATCGTCGTCATCCTTGTAGTCACTGGATCCGCCGAGAGTGATCCCGGCGGCGGTCACGAACTCCA
GCAGGACCATGTGATCGCGCTTCTCGTTGGGGTCTTTGCTCAGCTTGGACTGGGTGCTCAGGTAGTGGTT
GTCGGGCAGCAGCACGGGGCCGTCGCCGATGGGGGTGTTCTGCTGGTAGTGGTCGGCGAGCTGCACGCTG
CCGTCCTCCACGTTGTGGCGGATCTTGAAGTTGGCCTTGATGCCGTTCTTCTGCTTGTCGGCGGTGATAT
AGACGTTGTGGCTGTTGAAGTTGTACTCCAGCTTGTGCCCCAGGATGTTGCCGTCCTCCTTGAAGTCGAT
GCCCTTCAGCTCGATGCGGTTCACCAGGGTGTCGCCCTCGAACTTCACCTCGGCGCGGGTCTTGTAGGTG
CCGTCGTCCTTGAAGGTGATGGTGCGCTCCTGGACGTAGCCTTCGGGCATGGCGGACTTGAAGAAGTCGT
GCTGCTTCATGTGGTCGGGGTAGCGGCTGAAGCACTGCACGCCGTAGGTCAGGGTGGTCACGAGGGTGGG
CCAGGGCACGGGCAGCTTGCCGGTGGTGCAGATGAACTTCAGGGTCAGCTTGCCGTTGGTGGCATCGCCC
TCGCCCTCGCCGCGCACGCTGAACTTGTGGCCGTTTACGTCGCCGTCCAGCTCGACCAGGATGGGCACCA
CCCCGGTGAACAGGCTCTCAGTGCTATCCATACTAGATCCGCTGGACCCCGAACTGCCCGAAGAACCTGA
CCCCTGGCGTCTCCGCTCCCTTCTTTTCTGCAGGTACTTGAAGAAGATGCCTAGCCCAATGAAAAGCAGG
AGGCCGGCGACGCCCCCCAGCACAATCAGGGCCATTGGCTGAACAGGTGTAGACCATGTGGGCAGAACAG
ATCCTCCACCTCCACTTCCACCTCCACCGCTAGCCCTCGCAGCACTGAGCAGAAGCAGCATTGCAGCCAC
CAAAGAGAGCTTCATGGGGCCTGGGTTCTCCTCCACGTCCCCAGCTTGTTTAAGCAATGAAAAATTAGTG
GCCCCGCTACCACCGGAAATCTCCAGAGTAGACAGCCAGCGCGCGATCTCGCTGCCGATCAGGTCCGGGT
TGTCTTCTTGCAGCAGATTCAGACCCGGGCCGATGTCCACAGCCTTGCAGTTAGGCAGGCTTTTGGCCAG
GCGAGCGGCTTCGGCCGGTGGGATCAGAACGCCTGGGGTGCCCCAGAACAGCAGCTTCGGGACAGGGGAC
TGGTGCAGCCAGTCCATGTATTCTTCGACCAGCGCGACGATGTTCGCTGGCTCACCGGCGATTGGCAGCT
CGTTTGGGAAGCGCCACAGTGGCTCGCGGTCAACAGGATTCAGGAACGGCTCGCGGTAATGGTCCATCTC
GACTTCAGTCAGCGGGCGGACGACACCCATCGGCAGCGTACCCTCGATAAAAACGTTCTGATCGATGATC
AGCTTGCGGCCGACGTCGGTGGTGCGGAAGGCCTGGAAGGTCTCGCGGGCAAATTCTGGCCATTCGTCCC
AGGTCGGGATAGGGCGGTTGAACTCCATAAATGCAATACCTTTGACGCGCTCTGGATTGCGCTTGGCCCA
GTGGAAACCCAGAGCGGAGCCCCAGTCGTGAATGACCAGGACGACCTCTTCCAGACCCAGGGCTTCGATG
AAGGCATCCATGAAGCGGACGTGGTCGTCGAAGAAATAACCCAGGTCTGGTTTGTCGGATTTGCCCATAC
CGATCAGGTCTGGAGCAATGCAGCGATGGGTCGGTGCAACATGCGGGATGATGTTGCGCCACACGTAGGA
GGAGGTCGGGTTACCGTGCAGGAACAGCACAGGGGTGCCATCGCGCGGACCAACATCGACGTAGTGCATG
CGCTCGCCCAGGACTTCCACATAATGGGGGTCGAATGGAAAGCCAATACCGATTTCGGATCCATCGTTAT
CGCTCTGAAAGTACAGATCCTCGGAACTGCCTGAAGAACCGCTGGACCCCGAACTTCCGGATCCGGCTTT
CAGCTGGTGCCACTGGGCCACAGGCTGCCGGGGACGAGCGATCATGTCCTTCCAGTGTTTCACTTCACCT
GGTCCGCTCTTCCAGGACAGGTAGATCTTGCCGATGACGTCGTTGCGGCTGAGCTTGTCTTTGTCCATGA
CAGTGATGATGATCGTGGTCTCCCTCAGCTTCTCCGTGGGTATGTCGAAGGCGAAAGACTCATTGAAGAT
GGGGTTCAGGTTCCTCTTCTTTGTCACAGTCTTCTTTTTCTCTACCCGCTTGTCTTTATACATCAGCCAC
ACCTTCACATAGGGGTCTGATGTGCCCCCGATGTCCATGGCTTTGAGGTTTCGAGCTTTGATGATGTTCA
CGATGATGGAGTTGGCAGAGGGGTTGTAGCAGAGGGACAAGAGCAGCTCCCCTCGGCTCCCACTCCCATC
GCTGCATGGCTTCAGATCCTTCCAGAAGGTCTGCATCTGGGTCAGGTCCACCTTGTTCAGAGGGATGGAC
ACCTCCCCAATGGGGTCATTGCGGCTGAAACGGTCATAATCCAGGACCTGGAGGTAGAGGACCCTCTGCA
CCACTTTCTCGTAGGGAAAACCTTCAAATAGAAAGGTCTCATTCCAGTGCGGGTTTAGATTCTTCCGCTT
CACCTTGGTCTCCAGTTTGTGCTTCTTGTCGGGTAGCAGGTAGATCTTGACAAAGGGGTCACTAGTACCG
CTGAAGTCCTTGGCTGGCAGCTCTTGGGCCTTCATGACCTTCACGGTGAGTGTGGACTCTTGGAAGTTGT
AGCCAACACTGAACTGGATTCGGCCCAGGTTCTCTCGGCTGCAGCCCTCGTGGGCCTCATCCTCCTCAGA
ACCTGGGGAGAGCATGAGCATCTCGCTGGTAAGGGAGTTGACGAGGTCCGAGACAGAGGAACGGGTCTCC
GTTCTGCGGTCAGACTCATCGTGTGGCGTCTGGCCGGGCACTGGGGCTGTATTCACAGCCTTCCCTCCTG
CAGGCAACTTGATGGCTTTCTTCTCACCGCGCCCACGCCCCGAGTCTGGCGTGCCCACCGTCTCCAAGGA
ATTCTTGTAGCGTTTGCCCAGTTTGCGCTGACACCAGTGGCACAGGCCGCAGAGGACGATAGTGACGCTA
AGGCTGACGGTGATGATTGCAGAGACCAGCAGGACATCGCGGGTAGGTGCCCCTGGGCTGGCCGCCTCCG
GGTCCCGGTACATGGTGGCGGGCCCGCGGTACCGGATCCGCTAGCCGTACCTGCGCTCTCAGGCACGACA
CGACTCCTCCGCTGCCCACCGCAGACTGAGGCAGCGCTGAGTCGCCGGCGCCGCAGCGCAGATGGTCGCG
CCCGTGCCCCCCTATCTCGCGCCTCGCGTGGTGCGGTCCGGCTGGGCCGGCGGCGGCGCGGACGCGACCA
AGGTGGCCGGGAAGGGGAGTTTACGGGGGACCGGCGAGTGACGTCAGCGCGCCTTCAGTGCTGAGGCGGC
GGTGGCGCGCGCCGCCAGGCGGGGGCGAAGGCACTGTCCGCGGTGCTGAAGCTGGCAGTGCGCACGCGCC
TCGCCGCATCCTGTTTCCCCTCCCCCTCTCTGATAGGGGATGCGCAATTTGGGGAATGGGGGTTGGGTGC
TTGTCCAGTGGGTCGGGGTCGGTCGTCAGGTAGGCACCCCCACCCCGCCTCATCCTGGTCCTAAAACCAC
TTGCACTTTAATTAACCAAACTGGATCTCTGCTGTCCCTGTAATAAACCCGAAAATTTTGAATTTTTGTA
ATTTGTTTTTGTAATTCTTTAGTTTGTATGTCTGTTGCTATTATGTCTACTATTCTTTCCCCTGCACTGT
ACCCCCCAATCCCCCCTTTTCTTTTAAAATTGTGGATGAATACTGCCATTTGTCTGCAGAATTGGCGCAC
GCAGTGCCGATCCGTTCACTAATCGAATGGATCTGTCTCTGTCTCTCTCTCCACCTTCTTCTTCTATTCC
TTCGGGCCTGTCGGGTCCCCTCGGGGTTGGGAGGTGGGTCTGAAACGATAATGGTGAATATCCCTGCCTA
ACTCTATTCACTATAGAAAGTACAGCAAAAACTATTCTTAAACCTACCAAGCCTCCTACTATCATTATGA
ATAATTTTATATACCACAGCCAATTTGTTATGTTAAACCAATTCCACAAACTTGCCCATTTATCTAATTC
CAATAATTCTTGTTCATTCTTTTCTTGCTGGTTTTGCGATTCTTCAATTAAGGAGTGTATTAAGCTTGTG
TAATTGTTAATTTCTCTGTCCCACTCCATCCAGGTCGTGTGATTCCAAATCTGTTCCAGAGATTTATTAC
TCCAACTAGCATTCCAAGGCACAGCAGTGGTGCAAATGAGTTTTCCAGAGCAACCCCAAATCCCCAGGAG
CTGTTGATCCTTTAGGTATCTTTCCACAGCCAGGATTCTTGCCTGGAGCTGCTTGATGCCCCAGACTGTG
AGTTGCAACAGATGCTGTTGCGCCTCAATAGCCCTCAGCAAATTGTTCTGCTGCTGCACTATACCAGACA
ATAATTGTCTGGCCTGTACCGTCAGCGTCATTGACGCTGCGCCCATAGTGCTTCCTGCTGCTCCCAAGAA
CCCAAGGAACAAAGCTCCTATTCCCACTGCTCTTTTTTCTCTCTGCACCACTCTTCTCTTTGCCTTGGTG
GGTGCTACTCCTAATGGTTCAATTTTTACTACTTTATATTTATATAATTCACTTCTCCAATTGTCCCTCA
TATCTCCTCCTCCAGGTCTGAAGATCAGCGGCCGCTTGCTGTGCGGTGGTCTTACTTTTGTTTTGCTCTT
CCTCTATCTTGTCTAAAGCTTCCTTGGTGTCTTTTATCTCTATCCTTTGATGCACACAATAGAGGGTTGC
TACTGTATTATATAATGATCTAAGTTCTTCTGATCCTGTCTGAAGGGATGGTTGTAGCTGTCCCAGTATT
TGTCTACAGCCTTCTGATGTTTCTAACAGGCCAGGATTAACTGCGAATCGTTCTAGCTCCCTGCTTGCCC
ATACTATATGTTTTAATTTATATTTTTTCTTTCCCCCTGGCCTTAACCGAATTTTTTCCCATCGCGATCT
AATTCTCCCCCGCTTAATACTGACGCTCTCGCACCCATCTCTCTCCTTCTAGCCTCCGCTAGTCAAAATT
TTTGGCGTACTCACCAGTCGCCGCCCCTCGCCTCTTGCCGTGCGCGCTTCAGCAAGCCGAGTCCTGCGTC
GAGAGAGCTCCTCTGGTTTCCCTTTCGCTTTCAAGTCCCTGTTCGGGCGCCACTGCTAGAGATTTTCCAC
ACTGACTAAAAGGGTCTGAGGGATCTCTAGTTACCAGAGTCACACAACAGACGGGCACACACTACTTGAA
GCACTCAAGGCAAGCTTTATTGAGGCTTAAGCAGTGGGTTCCCTAGTTAGCCAGAGAGCTCCCAGGCTCA
GATCTGGTCTAACCAGAGAGACCCAGTACAGGCAAAACGCGCTGCTTATATAGACCTCCCACCGTACACG
CCTACCGCCCATTTGCGTCAATGGGGCGGAGTTGTTACGACATTTTGGAAAGTCCCGTTGATTTTGGTGC
CAAAACAAACTCCCATTGACGTCAATGGGGTGGAGACTTGGAAATCCCCGTGAGTCAAACCGCTATCCAC
GCCCATTGATGTACTGCCAAAACCGCATCACCATGGTAATAGCGATGACTAATACGTAGATGTACTGCCA
AGTAGGAAAGTCCCATAAGGTCATGTACTGGGCATAATGCCAGGCGGGCCATTTACCGTCATTGACGTCA
ATAGGGGGCGTACTTGGCATATGATACACTTGATGTACTGCCAAGTGGGCAGTTTACCGTAAATACTCCA
CCCATTGACGTCAATGGAAAGTCCCTATTGGCGTTACTATGGGAACATACGTCATTATTGACGTCAATGG
GCGGGGGTCGTTGGGCGGTCAGCCAGGCGGGCCATTTACCGTAAGTTATGTAACGCGGAACTCCATATAT
GGGCTATGAACTAATGACCCCGTAATTGATTACTATTAATAACTAGTCAATAATCAATGTCAACGCGTAT
ATCTGGCCCGTACATCGCGAAGCAGCGCAAAACGCCTAACCCTAAGCAGATTCTTCATGCAATTGTCGGT
CAAGCCTTGCCTTGTTGTAGCTTAAATTTTGCTCGCGCACTACTCAGCGACCTCCAACACACAAGCAGGG
AGCAGATACTGGCTTAACTATGCGGCATCAGAGCAGATTGTACTGAGAGTGCACCATAGGGGATCGGGAG
ATCTCCCGATCCGTCGACGTCAGGTGGCACTTTTCGGGGAAATGTGCGCGGAACCCCTATTTGTTTATTT
TTCTAAATACATTCAAATATGTATCCGCTCATGAGACAATAACCCTGATAAATGCTTCAATAATATTGAA
AAAGGAAGAGTATGAGTATTCAACATTTCCGTGTCGCCCTTATTCCCTTTTTTGCGGCATTTTGCCTTCC
TGTTTTTGCTCACCCAGAAACGCTGGTGAAAGTAAAAGATGCTGAAGATCAGTTGGGTGCACGAGTGGGT
TACATCGAACTGGATCTCAACAGCGGTAAGATCCTTGAGAGTTTTCGCCCCGAAGAACGTTTTCCAATGA
TGAGCACTTTTAAAGTTCTGCTATGTGGCGCGGTATTATCCCGTATTGACGCCGGGCAAGAGCAACTCGG
TCGCCGCATACACTATTCTCAGAATGACTTGGTTGAGTACTCACCAGTCACAGAAAAGCATCTTACGGAT
GGCATGACAGTAAGAGAATTATGCAGTGCTGCCATAACCATGAGTGATAACACTGCGGCCAACTTACTTC
TGACAACGATCGGAGGACCGAAGGAGCTAACCGCTTTTTTGCACAACATGGGGGATCATGTAACTCGCCT
TGATCGTTGGGAACCGGAGCTGAATGAAGCCATACCAAACGACGAGCGTGACACCACGATGCCTGTAGCA
ATGGCAACAACGTTGCGCAAACTATTAACTGGCGAACTACTTACTCTAGCTTCCCGGCAACAATTAATAG
ACTGGATGGAGGCGGATAAAGTTGCAGGACCACTTCTGCGCTCGGCCCTTCCGGCTGGCTGGTTTATTGC
TGATAAATCTGGAGCCGGTGAGCGTGGGTCTCGCGGTATCATTGCAGCACTGGGGCCAGATGGTAAGCCC
TCCCGTATCGTAGTTATCTACACGACGGGGAGTCAGGCAACTATGGATGAACGAAATAGACAGATCGCTG
AGATAGGTGCCTCACTGATTAAGCATTGGTAACTGTCAGACCAAGTTTACTCATATATACTTTAGATTGA
TTTAAAACTTCATTTTTAATTTAAAAGGATCTAGGTGAAGATCCTTTTTGATAATCTCATGACCAAAATC
CCTTAACGTGAGTTTTCGTTCCACTGAGCGTCAGACCCCGTAGAAAAGATCAAAGGATCTTCTTGAGATC
CTTTTTTTCTGCGCGTAATCTGCTGCTTGCAAACAAAAAAACCACCGCTACCAGCGGTGGTTTGTTTGCC
GGATCAAGAGCTACCAACTCTTTTTCCGAAGGTAACTGGCTTCAGCAGAGCGCAGATACCAAATACTGTT
CTTCTAGTGTAGCCGTAGTTAGGCCACCACTTCAAGAACTCTGTAGCACCGCCTACATACCTCGCTCTGC
TAATCCTGTTACCAGTGGCTGCTGCCAGTGGCGATAAGTCGTGTCTTACCGGGTTGGACTCAAGACGATA
GTTACCGGATAAGGCGCAGCGGTCGGGCTGAACGGGGGGTTCGTGCACACAGCCCAGCTTGGAGCGAACG
ACCTACACCGAACTGAGATACCTACAGCGTGAGCTATGAGAAAGCGCCACGCTTCCCGAAGGGAGAAAGG
CGGACAGGTATCCGGTAAGCGGCAGGGTCGGAACAGGAGAGCGCACGAGGGAGCTTCCAGGGGGAAACGC
CTGGTATCTTTATAGTCCTGTCGGGTTTCGCCACCTCTGACTTGAGCGTCGATTTTTGTGATGCTCGTCA
GGGGGGCGGAGCCTATGGAAAAACGCCAGCAACGCGGCCTTTTTACGGTTCCTGGCCTTTTGCTGGCCTT
TTGCTCACATGTTCTTTCCTGCGTTATCCCCTGATTCTGTGGATAACCGTATTACCGCCTTTGAGTGAGC
TGATACCGCTCGCCGCAGCCGAACGACCGAGCGCAGCGAGTCAGTGAGCGAGGAAGCGGAAGAGCGCCCA
ATACGCAAACCGCCTCTCCCCGCGCGTTGGCCGATTCATTAATGCAGCTGGCACGACAGGTTTCCCGACT
GGAAAGCGGGCAGTGAGCGCAACGCAATTAATGTGAGTTAGCTCACTCATTAGGCACCCCAGGCTTTACA
CTTTATGCTTCCGGCTCGTATGTTGTGTGGAATTGTGAGCGGATAACAATTTCACACAGGAAACAGCTAT
GACCATGATTACGCCAAGCTCTAGCTAGAGGTCGACGGTATACAGACATGATAAGATACATTGATGAGTT
TGGACAAACCACAACTAGAATGCAGTGAAAAAAATGCTTTATTTGTGAAATTTGTGATGCTATTGCTTTA
TTTGTAACCATTATAAGCTGCAATAAACAAGTTGGGGTGGGCGAAGAACTCCAGCATGAGATCCCCGCGC
TGGAGGATCATCCAGCCGGCGTCCCGGAAAACGATTCCGAAGCCCAACCTTTCATAGAAGGCGGCGGTGG
AATCGAAATCTCGTAGCACGTGTCAGTCCTGCTCCTCGGCCACGAAGTGCACGCAGTTGCCGGCCGGGTC
GCGCAGGGCGAACTCCCGCCCCCACGGCTGCTCGCCGATCTCGGTCATGGCCGGCCCGGAGGCGTCCCGG
AAGTTCGTGGACACGACCTCCGACCACTCGGCGTACAGCTCGTCCAGGCCGCGCACCCACACCCAGGCCA
GGGTGTTGTCCGGCACCACCTGGTCCTGGACCGCGCTGATGAACAGGGTCACGTCGTCCCGGACCACACC
GGCGAAGTCGTCCTCCACGAAGTCCCGGGAGAACCCGAGCCGGTCGGTCCAGAACTCGACCGCTCCGGCG
ACGTCGCGCGCGGTGAGCACCGGAACGGCACTGGTCAACTTGGCCATGGTTTAGTTCCTCACCTTGTCGT
ATTATACTATGCCGA
